Addgene plasmid #102944: PresentER-SIINFEKL (GFP)
Purpose: PresentER minigene encoding H2-Kb ligand SIINFEKL (GFP)
Depositing lab: David Scheinberg. Depositing organization: Memorial Sloan-Kettering Cancer Center. Publication: Rejection of immunogenic tumor clones is limited by clonal fraction. Gejman RS, Chang AY, Jones HF, DiKun K, Hakimi AA, Schietinger A, Scheinberg DA. Elife. 2018 Nov 30;7. pii: 41090. doi: 10.7554/eLife.41090. PubMed 30499773.
Backbone
  Vector backbone: PresentER
  Backbone size w/o insert (bp): 8300
  Total vector size (bp): 8321
  Vector type: Mammalian Expression, Retroviral
  Selectable markers: Puromycin ; GFP
Growth in bacteria
  Bacterial resistance: Ampicillin, 100 μg/mL
  Growth temperature: 37°C
  Growth strain: NEB Stable
  Copy number: High Copy
Gene/Insert
  Gene/Insert name: SIINFEKL (alt names: Chicken Ovalbumin H2-Kd epitope 257-264; OVA257-264; OVAL)
  Species: G. gallus (chicken), Synthetic
  Insert size (bp): 24
  Mutation: OVA257-264
  Entrez Gene: OVAL (a.k.a. OVA, SERPINB14)
  Promoter: LTR
  Cloning method: Restriction Enzyme; 5′ cloning site SfiI (not destroyed); 3′ cloning site SfiI (not destroyed)
  Sequencing primers: 5′ GTT CGA CCC CGC CTC GAT CC
Terms and licenses: Academic/Nonprofit Terms; Industry Terms: Not Available to Industry
Depositor comments: Please visit https://www.biorxiv.org/content/early/2018/09/22/267047 for bioRxiv preprint. Please note that the Addgene sequencing result identifies a V163A mutation within EGFP that does not affect fluorescence.
How to cite: PresentER-SIINFEKL (GFP) was a gift from David Scheinberg (Addgene plasmid # 102944 ; http://n2t.net/addgene:102944 ; RRID:Addgene_102944)
