[The description below was written by a language model from this plasmid's Addgene catalogue record and pLannotate feature annotations shown in this document.]
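Description:
PresentER-SIINFEKL (GFP) is an 8.3 kb MSCV-type gammaretroviral mammalian expression vector that delivers a minigene encoding the eight-residue chicken ovalbumin epitope OVA257-264 (SIINFEKL). The stated purpose describes this peptide as a ligand of the mouse MHC class I molecule H2-Kb, although one alternative name in the record says H2-Kd. In bacteria the plasmid replicates from a high-copy ColE1/pUC-type origin and is selected with ampicillin through the β-lactamase gene. The remaining bacterial annotations (rop, bom, lacZα, TcR, lacI and RSF ori fragments) are backbone remnants.

The proviral region is flanked by murine embryonic stem cell virus 5' and 3' LTRs and carries the MESV Ψ packaging signal and a truncated gag sequence, which allow the transcript to be packaged into retroviral particles when viral proteins are supplied in trans. The 5' LTR is the recorded promoter for the insert. The 24 bp epitope sequence was cloned between two retained SfiI sites, so the antigen cassette can be exchanged. In the feature table this region lies between 5' and 3' miR-30a flanking sequences, apparently inherited from a parental shRNA vector. It also contains a stretch matching mouse mammary tumor virus env. The record does not say what that stretch does, and the short epitope is not annotated separately.

Downstream, a mouse PGK promoter drives a bicistronic puromycin N-acetyltransferase–EMCV IRES–EGFP cassette, so transduced cells can be selected with puromycin and tracked or sorted by fluorescence. The depositor notes a V163A change in EGFP that does not affect fluorescence. The associated study concerns immune rejection of immunogenic tumor clones, which fits use of the vector to make cells present a defined model antigen.
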