Features (pLannotate 1.2.2; 25 found; start..end, strand, type, name):
      1..589     -  rep_origin     ori: high-copy-number ColE1/pMB1/pBR322/pUC origin of replication
    760..1620    -  CDS            AmpR: β-lactamase; bla; confers resistance to ampicillin, carbenicillin, and related antibiotics
   1621..1725    -  promoter       AmpR promoter: bla
   1820..1855    +  CDS            rop (fragment): Rop protein, which maintains plasmids at low copy number; rop
   1957..2056    +  misc_feature   bom (fragment): basis of mobility region from pBR322
   2062..2211    -  CDS            lacZα (fragment): LacZα fragment of β-galactosidase; lacZ fragment
   2211..2412    -  CDS            TcR (fragment): tetracycline efflux protein; tet; confers resistance to tetracycline
   2413..2511    +  CDS            env (fragment): murine leukemia virus gPr80 envelope polyprotein precursor; env; proteolytically cleaved into gp70SU and p15TM subunits
   2553..3069    +  LTR            5' LTR: 5' long terminal repeat from murine embryonic stem cell virus
   3133..3474    +  misc_feature   MESV Ψ: packaging signal of murine embryonic stem cell virus
   3541..3957    +  CDS            gag (truncated): truncated Moloney murine leukemia virus (MMLV) gag gene lacking the start codon
   3997..4090    +  ncRNA          5' miR-30a: sequence upstream of the 71-nt precursor of the human miR-30a microRNA (Zeng et al., 2002) miRNA
   4134..4427    +  CDS            env (fragment): ENV_MMTVC - Experimental evidence at protein level: Swiss-Prot protein existence level 1. The transmembrane protein (TM) acts as a class I viral fusion protein. Under the current model, the protein has at least 3 conformational states: pre-fusion native state, pre-hairpin intermediate state, and post-fusion hairpin state. During viral and target cell membrane fusion, the coiled coil regions (heptad repeats) assume a trimer-of-hairpins structure, positioning the fusion peptide in close proximity to the C-terminal region of the ectodomain. The formation of this structure appears to drive apposit
   4531..4643    +  ncRNA          3' miR-30a: sequence downstream of the 71-nt precursor of the human miR-30a microRNA (Zeng et al., 2002) miRNA
   4657..5156    +  promoter       PGK promoter: mouse phosphoglycerate kinase 1 promoter
   5177..5776    +  CDS            PuroR: puromycin N-acetyltransferase; pac from Streptomyces alboniger; confers resistance to puromycin
   5853..6404    +  misc_feature   IRES: internal ribosome entry site (IRES) of the encephalomyocarditis virus (EMCV)
   6416..7135    +  CDS            EGFP: the original enhanced GFP (Yang et al., 1996) mammalian codon-optimized
   7152..7178    +  misc_feature   MCS (fragment): pBluescript multiple cloning site
   7237..7751    +  LTR            3' LTR: 3' long terminal repeat from murine embryonic stem cell virus
   7944..7960    -  protein_bind   lac operator: The lac repressor binds to the lac operator to inhibit transcription in E. coli. This inhibition can be relieved by adding lactose or isopropyl-β-D-thiogalactopyranoside (IPTG). lac repressor encoded by lacI
   7968..7998    -  promoter       lac promoter: promoter for the E. coli lac operon
   8013..8034    -  protein_bind   CAP binding site: CAP binding activates transcription in the presence of cAMP. E. coli catabolite activator protein
   8047..8139    -  CDS            lacI (fragment): lac repressor; lacI; The lac repressor binds to the lac operator to inhibit transcription in E. coli. This inhibition can be relieved by adding lactose or isopropyl-β-D-thiogalactopyranoside (IPTG).
   8141..8274    -  rep_origin     RSF ori (fragment): Plasmids containing the RSF 1030 origin of replication can be propagated in E. coli cells that contain additional plasmids with compatible origins.
>Addgene plasmid #102944 | PresentER-SIINFEKL (GFP) | depositor full sequence | sequence record 194961 | PresentER-SIINFEKL (GFP) sequence 8321 bps
TTTCCATAGGCTCCGCCCCCCTGACGAGCATCACAAAAATCGACGCTCAAGTCAGAGGTGGCGAAACCCG
ACAGGACTATAAAGATACCAGGCGTTTCCCCCTGGAAGCTCCCTCGTGCGCTCTCCTGTTCCGACCCTGC
CGCTTACCGGATACCTGTCCGCCTTTCTCCCTTCGGGAAGCGTGGCGCTTTCTCATAGCTCACGCTGTAG
GTATCTCAGTTCGGTGTAGGTCGTTCGCTCCAAGCTGGGCTGTGTGCACGAACCCCCCGTTCAGCCCGAC
CGCTGCGCCTTATCCGGTAACTATCGTCTTGAGTCCAACCCGGTAAGACACGACTTATCGCCACTGGCAG
CAGCCACTGGTAACAGGATTAGCAGAGCGAGGTATGTAGGCGGTGCTACAGAGTTCTTGAAGTGGTGGCC
TAACTACGGCTACACTAGAAGGACAGTATTTGGTATCTGCGCTCTGCTGAAGCCAGTTACCTTCGGAAAA
AGAGTTGGTAGCTCTTGATCCGGCAAACAAACCACCGCTGGTAGCGGTGGTTTTTTTGTTTGCAAGCAGC
AGATTACGCGCAGAAAAAAAGGATCTCAAGAAGATCCTTTGATCTTTTCTACGGGGTCTGACGCTCAGTG
GAACGAAAACTCACGTTAAGGGATTTTGGTCATGAGATTATCAAAAAGGATCTTCACCTAGATCCTTTTA
AATTAAAAATGAAGTTTTAAATCAATCTAAAGTATATATGAGTAAACTTGGTCTGACAGTTACCAATGCT
TAATCAGTGAGGCACCTATCTCAGCGATCTGTCTATTTCGTTCATCCATAGTTGCCTGACTCCCCGTCGT
GTAGATAACTACGATACGGGAGGGCTTACCATCTGGCCCCAGTGCTGCAATGATACCGCGAGACCCACGC
TCACCGGCTCCAGATTTATCAGCAATAAACCAGCCAGCCGGAAGGGCCGAGCGCAGAAGTGGTCCTGCAA
CTTTATCCGCCTCCATCCAGTCTATTAATTGTTGCCGGGAAGCTAGAGTAAGTAGTTCGCCAGTTAATAG
TTTGCGCAACGTTGTTGCCATTGCTACAGGCATCGTGGTGTCACGCTCGTCGTTTGGTATGGCTTCATTC
AGCTCCGGTTCCCAACGATCAAGGCGAGTTACATGATCCCCCATGTTGTGCAAAAAAGCGGTTAGCTCCT
TCGGTCCTCCGATCGTTGTCAGAAGTAAGTTGGCCGCAGTGTTATCACTCATGGTTATGGCAGCACTGCA
TAATTCTCTTACTGTCATGCCATCCGTAAGATGCTTTTCTGTGACTGGTGAGTACTCAACCAAGTCATTC
TGAGAATAGTGTATGCGGCGACCGAGTTGCTCTTGCCCGGCGTCAATACGGGATAATACCGCGCCACATA
GCAGAACTTTAAAAGTGCTCATCATTGGAAAACGTTCTTCGGGGCGAAAACTCTCAAGGATCTTACCGCT
GTTGAGATCCAGTTCGATGTAACCCACTCGTGCACCCAACTGATCTTCAGCATCTTTTACTTTCACCAGC
GTTTCTGGGTGAGCAAAAACAGGAAGGCAAAATGCCGCAAAAAAGGGAATAAGGGCGACACGGAAATGTT
GAATACTCATACTCTTCCTTTTTCAATATTATTGAAGCATTTATCAGGGTTATTGTCTCATGAGCGGATA
CATATTTGAATGTATTTAGAAAAATAAACAAATAGGGGTTCCGCGCACATTTCCCCGAAAAGTGCCACCT
GACGTCTAAGAAACCATTATTATCATGACATTAACCTATAAAAATAGGCGTATCACGAGGCCCTTTCGTC
TCGCGCGTTTCGGTGATGACGGTGAAAACCTCTGACACATGCAGCTCCCGGAGACGGTCACAGCTTGTCT
GTAAGCGGATGCCGGGAGCAGACAAGCCCGTCAGGGCGCGTCAGCGGGTGTTGGCGGGTGTCGGGGCTGG
CTTAACTATGCGGCATCAGAGCAGATTGTACTGAGAGTGCACCATATGCGGTGTGAAATACCGCACAGAT
GCGTAAGGAGAAAATACCGCATCAGGCGCCATTCGCCATTCAGGCTGCGCAACTGTTGGGAAGGGCGATC
GGTGCGGGCCTCTTCGCTATTACGCCAGCTGGCGAAAGGGGGATGTGCTGCAAGGCGATTAAGTTGGGTA
ACGCCAGGGTTTTCCCAGTCACGACGTTGTAAAACGACGGCGCAAGGAATGGTGCATGCAAGGAGATGGC
GCCCAACAGTCCCCCGGCCACGGGGCCTGCCACCATACCCACGCCGAAACAAGCGCTCATGAGCCCGAAG
TGGCGAGCCCGATCTTCCCCATCGGTGATGTCGGCGATATAGGCGCCAGCAACCGCACCTGTGGCGCCGG
TGATGCCGGCCACGATGCGTCCGGCGTAGAGGCGATTAGTCCAATTTGTTAAAGACAGGATATCAGTGGT
CCAGGCTCTAGTTTTGACTCAACAATATCACCAGCTGAAGCCTATAGAGTACGAGCCATAGATAAAATAA
AAGATTTTATTTAGTCTCCAGAAAAAGGGGGGAATGAAAGACCCCACCTGTAGGTTTGGCAAGCTAGCTT
AAGTAACGCCATTTTGCAAGGCATGGAAAATACATAACTGAGAATAGAGAAGTTCAGATCAAGGTTAGGA
ACAGAGAGACAGCAGAATATGGGCCAAACAGGATATCTGTGGTAAGCAGTTCCTGCCCCGGCTCAGGGCC
AAGAACAGATGGTCCCCAGATGCGGTCCCGCCCTCAGCAGTTTCTAGAGAACCATCAGATGTTTCCAGGG
TGCCCCAAGGACCTGAAATGACCCTGTGCCTTATTTGAACTAACCAATCAGTTCGCTTCTCGCTTCTGTT
CGCGCGCTTCTGCTCCCCGAGCTCAATAAAAGAGCCCACAACCCCTCACTCGGCGCGCCAGTCCTCCGAT
AGACTGCGTCGCCCGGGTACCCGTATTCCCAATAAAGCCTCTTGCTGTTTGCATCCGAATCGTGGACTCG
CTGATCCTTGGGAGGGTCTCCTCAGATTGATTGACTGCCCACCTCGGGGGTCTTTCATTTGGAGGTTCCA
CCGAGATTTGGAGACCCCTGCCCAGGGACCACCGACCCCCCCGCCGGGAGGTAAGCTGGCCAGCGGTCGT
TTCGTGTCTGTCTCTGTCTTTGTGCGTGTTTGTGCCGGCATCTAATGTTTGCGCCTGCGTCTGTACTAGT
TAGCTAACTAGCTCTGTATCTGGCGGACCCGTGGTGGAACTGACGAGTTCTGAACACCCGGCCGCAACCC
TGGGAGACGTCCCAGGGACTTTGGGGGCCGTTTTTGTGGCCCGACCTGAGGAAGGGAGTCGATGTGGAAT
CCGACCCCGTCAGGATATGTGGTTCTGGTAGGAGACGAGAACCTAAAACAGTTCCCGCCTCCGTCTGAAT
TTTTGCTTTCGGTTTGGAACCGAAGCCGCGCGTCTTGTCTGCTGCAGCGCTGCAGCATCGTTCTGTGTTG
TCTCTGTCTGACTGTGTTTCTGTATTTGTCTGAAAATTAGGGCCAGACTGTTACCACTCCCTTAAGTTTG
ACCTTAGGTCACTGGAAAGATGTCGAGCGGATCGCTCACAACCAGTCGGTAGATGTCAAGAAGAGACGTT
GGGTTACCTTCTGCTCTGCAGAATGGCCAACCTTTAACGTCGGATGGCCGCGAGACGGCACCTTTAACCG
AGACCTCATCACCCAGGTTAAGATCAAGGTCTTTTCACCTGGCCCGCATGGACACCCAGACCAGGTCCCC
TACATCGTGACCTGGGAAGCCTTGGCTTTTGACCCCCCTCCCTGGGTCAAGCCCTTTGTACACCCTAAGC
CTCCGCCTCCTCTTCCTCCATCCGCCCCGTCTCTCCCCCTTGAACCTCCTCGTTCGACCCCGCCTCGATC
CTCCCTTTATCCAGCCCTCACTCCTTCTCTAGGCGCCGGAATTAGATCTCTCGACTAGGGATAACAGGGT
AATTGTTTGAATGAGGCTTCAGTACTTTACAGAATCGTTGCCTGCACATCTTGGAAACACTTGCTGGGAT
TACTTCTTCAGGTTAACCCAACAGAAGGCTCGAGGTGACTGGAGTTCAGACGTGTGCTCTTCCGATCGCC
ACCATGCCTAATCATCAGTCCGGGTCACCTACCGGCAGTTCAGACCTGCTCCTTGATGGCAAGAAACAAC
GAGCCCATCTGGCGCTGAGGAGAAAACGGCGACGGGAAATGCGCAAGATTAACCGAAAGGTGAGAAGAAT
GAATCTCGCACCCATTAAAGAAAAAACAGCCTGGCAGCACCTGCAAGCTCTGATCTTCGAGGCGGAAGAA
GTGTTGAAGACTTCTCAAACTCCACAGACCTCCCTCACGCTGTTTCTAGCACTCTTGGCCGTATTGGCCC
CGCCACCTGTGAGCGGGAGCATCATCAACTTCGAGAAGCTGTAAGGCCAAACAGGCCAAAGATCGGAAGA
GCGTCGTGTAGGGAAAGAGTGTAGATCTCGGTGGTCGCCGTATCATTGAATTCAAGGGGCTACTTTAGGA
GCAATTATCTTGTTTACTAAAACTGAATACCTTGCTATCTCTTTGATACATTTTTACAAAGCTGAATTAA
AATGGTATAAATTAAATCACTTTTTTCAATTCTACCGGGTAGGGGAGGCGCTTTTCCCAAGGCAGTCTGG
AGCATGCGCTTTAGCAGCCCCGCTGGGCACTTGGCGCTACACAAGTGGCCTCTGGCCTCGCACACATTCC
ACATCCACCGGTAGGCGCCAACCGGCTCCGTTCTTTGGTGGCCCCTTCGCGCCACCTTCTACTCCTCCCC
TAGTCAGGAAGTTCCCCCCCGCCCCGCAGCTCGCGTCGTGCAGGACGTGACAAATGGAAGTAGCACGTCT
CACTAGTCTCGTGCAGATGGACAGCACCGCTGAGCAATGGAAGCGGGTAGGCCTTTGGGGCAGCGGCCAA
TAGCAGCTTTGCTCCTTCGCTTTCTGGGCTCAGAGGCTGGGAAGGGGTGGGTCCGGGGGCGGGCTCAGGG
GCGGGCTCAGGGGCGGGGCGGGCGCCCGAAGGTCCTCCGGAGGCCCGGCATTCTGCACGCTTCAAAAGCG
CACGTCTGCCGCGCTGTTCTCCTCTTCCTCATCTCCGGGCCTTTCGACCTGCAGCCCAAGCTTACCATGA
CCGAGTACAAGCCCACGGTGCGCCTCGCCACCCGCGACGACGTCCCCAGGGCCGTACGCACCCTCGCCGC
CGCGTTCGCCGACTACCCCGCCACGCGCCACACCGTCGATCCGGACCGCCACATCGAGCGGGTCACCGAG
CTGCAAGAACTCTTCCTCACGCGCGTCGGGCTCGACATCGGCAAGGTGTGGGTCGCGGACGACGGCGCCG
CGGTGGCGGTCTGGACCACGCCGGAGAGCGTCGAAGCGGGGGCGGTGTTCGCCGAGATCGGCCCGCGCAT
GGCCGAGTTGAGCGGTTCCCGGCTGGCCGCGCAGCAACAGATGGAAGGCCTCCTGGCGCCGCACCGGCCC
AAGGAGCCCGCGTGGTTCCTGGCCACCGTCGGCGTCTCGCCCGACCACCAGGGCAAGGGTCTGGGCAGCG
CCGTCGTGCTCCCCGGAGTGGAGGCGGCCGAGCGCGCCGGGGTGCCCGCCTTCCTGGAGACCTCCGCGCC
CCGCAACCTCCCCTTCTACGAGCGGCTCGGCTTCACCGTCACCGCCGACGTCGAGGTGCCCGAAGGACCG
CGCACCTGGTGCATGACCCGCAAGCCCGGTGCCTGACGCCCGCCCCACGACCCGCAGCGCCCGACCGAAA
GGAGCGCACGACCCCATCATCCAATTCCGCCCCCCCCCCCTAACGTTACTGGCCGAAGCCGCTTGGAATA
AGGCCGGTGTGCGTTTGTCTATATGTTATTTTCCACCATATTGCCGTCTTTTGGCAATGTGAGGGCCCGG
AAACCTGGCCCTGTCTTCTTGACGAGCATTCCTAGGGGTCTTTCCCCTCTCGCCAAAGGAATGCAAGGTC
TGTTGAATGTCGTGAAGGAAGCAGTTCCTCTGGAAGCTTCTTGAAGACAAACAACGTCTGTAGCGACCCT
TTGCAGGCAGCGGAACCCCCCACCTGGCGACAGGTGCCTCTGCGGCCAAAAGCCACGTGTATAAGATACA
CCTGCAAAGGCGGCACAACCCCAGTGCCACGTTGTGAGTTGGATAGTTGTGGAAAGAGTCAAATGGCTCT
CCTCAAGCGTATTCAACAAGGGGCTGAAGGATGCCCAGAAGGTACCCCATTGTATGGGATCTGATCTGGG
GCCTCGGTGCACATGCTTTACATGTGTTTAGTCGAGGTTAAAAAACGTCTAGGCCCCCCGAACCACGGGG
ACGTGGTTTTCCTTTGAAAAACACGATGATAATATGGCCACAACCATGGTGAGCAAGGGCGAGGAGCTGT
TCACCGGGGTGGTGCCCATCCTGGTCGAGCTGGACGGCGACGTAAACGGCCACAAGTTCAGCGTGTCCGG
CGAGGGCGAGGGCGATGCCACCTACGGCAAGCTGACCCTGAAGTTCATCTGCACCACCGGCAAGCTGCCC
GTGCCCTGGCCCACCCTCGTGACCACCCTGACCTACGGCGTGCAGTGCTTCAGCCGCTACCCCGACCACA
TGAAGCAGCACGACTTCTTCAAGTCCGCCATGCCCGAAGGCTACGTCCAGGAGCGCACCATCTTCTTCAA
GGACGACGGCAACTACAAGACCCGCGCCGAGGTGAAGTTCGAGGGCGACACCCTGGTGAACCGCATCGAG
CTGAAGGGCATCGACTTCAAGGAGGACGGCAACATCCTGGGGCACAAGCTGGAGTACAACTACAACAGCC
ACAACGTCTATATCATGGCCGACAAGCAGAAGAACGGCATCAAGGTGAACTTCAAGATCCGCCACAACAT
CGAGGACGGCAGCGTGCAGCTCGCCGACCACTACCAGCAGAACACCCCCATCGGCGACGGCCCCGTGCTG
CTGCCCGACAACCACTACCTGAGCACCCAGTCCGCCCTGAGCAAAGACCCCAACGAGAAGCGCGATCACA
TGGTCCTGCTGGAGTTCGTGACCGCCGCCGGGATCACTCTCGGCATGGACGAGCTGTACAAGTAATGAAT
TAATTAAGAATTATCAAGCTTATCGATACCGTCGACCTGCAGCCAAGCTTATCGATAAAATAAAAGATTT
TATTTAGTCTCCAGAAAAAGGGGGGAATGAAAGACCCCACCTGTAGGTTTGGCAAGCTAGCTTAAGTAAC
GCCATTTTGCAAGGCATGGAAAATACATAACTGAGAATAGAGAAGTTCAGATCAAGGTTAGGAACAGAGA
GACAGCAGAATATGGGCCAAACAGGATATCTGTGGTAAGCAGTTCCTGCCCCGGCTCAGGGCCAAGAACA
GATGGTCCCCAGATGCGGTCCCGCCCTCAGCAGTTTCTAGAGAACCATCAGATGTTTCCAGGGTGCCCCA
AGGACCTGAAATGACCCTGTGCCTTATTTGAACTAACCAATCAGTTCGCTTCTCGCTTCTGTTCGCGCGC
TTCTGCTCCCCGAGCTCAATAAAAGAGCCCACAACCCCTCACTCGGCGCGCCAGTCCTCCGATAGACTGC
GTCGCCCGGGTACCCGTGTATCCAATAAACCCTCTTGCAGTTGCATCCGACTTGTGGTCTCGCTGTTCCT
TGGGAGGGTCTCCTCTGAGTGATTGACTACCCGTCAGCGGGGGTCTTTCATGGGTAACAGTTTCTTGAAG
TTGGAGAACAACATTCTGAGGGTAGGAGTCGAATATTAAGTAATCCTGACTCAATTAGCCACTGTTTTGA
ATCCACATACTCCAATACTCCTGAAATAGTTCATTATGGACAGCGCAGAAGAGCTGGGGAGAATTAATTC
GTAATCATGGTCATAGCTGTTTCCTGTGTGAAATTGTTATCCGCTCACAATTCCACACAACATACGAGCC
GGAAGCATAAAGTGTAAAGCCTGGGGTGCCTAATGAGTGAGCTAACTCACATTAATTGCGTTGCGCTCAC
TGCCCGCTTTCCAGTCGGGAAACCTGTCGTGCCAGCTGCATTAATGAATCGGCCAACGCGCGGGGAGAGG
CGGTTTGCGTATTGGGCGCTCTTCCGCTTCCTCGCTCACTGACTCGCTGCGCTCGGTCGTTCGGCTGCGG
CGAGCGGTATCAGCTCACTCAAAGGCGGTAATACGGTTATCCACAGAATCAGGGGATAACGCAGGAAAGA
ACATGTGAGCAAAAGGCCAGCAAAAGGCCAGGAACCGTAAAAAGGCCGCGTTGCTGGCGTT
