>Addgene plasmid #102944 | PresentER-SIINFEKL (GFP) | addgene partial sequence | sequence record 205947 | Addgene Partial NGS Result
AATGAAAGACCCCACCTGTAGGTTTGGCAAGCTAGCTTAAGTAACGCCATTTTGCAAGGCATGGAAAATA
CATAACTGAGAATAGAGAAGTTCAGATCAAGGTTAGGAACAGAGAGACAGCAGAATATGGGCCAAACAGG
ATATCTGTGGTAAGCAGTTCCTGCCCCGGCTCAGGGCCAAGAACAGATGGTCCCCAGATGCGGTCCCGCC
CTCAGCAGTTTCTAGAGAACCATCAGATGTTTCCAGGGTGCCCCAAGGACCTGAAATGACCCTGTGCCTT
ATTTGAACTAACCAATCAGTTCGCTTCTCGCTTCTGTTCGCGCGCTTCTGCTCCCCGAGCTCAATAAAAG
AGCCCACAACCCCTCACTCGGCGCGCCAGTCCTCCGATAGACTGCGTCGCCCGGGTACCCGTATTCCCAA
TAAAGCCTCTTGCTGTTTGCATCCGAATCGTGGACTCGCTGATCCTTGGGAGGGTCTCCTCAGATTGATT
GACTGCCCACCTCGGGGGTCTTTCATTTGGAGGTTCCACCGAGATTTGGAGACCCCTGCCCAGGGACCAC
CGACCCCCCCGCCGGGAGGTAAGCTGGCCAGCGGTCGTTTCGTGTCTGTCTCTGTCTTTGTGCGTGTTTG
TGCCGGCATCTAATGTTTGCGCCTGCGTCTGTACTAGTTAGCTAACTAGCTCTGTATCTGGCGGACCCGT
GGTGGAACTGACGAGTTCTGAACACCCGGCCGCAACCCTGGGAGACGTCCCAGGGACTTTGGGGGCCGTT
TTTGTGGCCCGACCTGAGGAAGGGAGTCGATGTGGAATCCGACCCCGTCAGGATATGTGGTTCTGGTAGG
AGACGAGAACCTAAAACAGTTCCCGCCTCCGTCTGAATTTTTGCTTTCGGTTTGGAACCGAAGCCGCGCG
TCTTGTCTGCTGCAGCGCTGCAGCATCGTTCTGTGTTGTCTCTGTCTGACTGTGTTTCTGTATTTGTCTG
AAAATTAGGGCCAGACTGTTACCACTCCCTTAAGTTTGACCTTAGGTCACTGGAAAGATGTCGAGCGGAT
CGCTCACAACCAGTCGGTAGATGTCAAGAAGAGACGTTGGGTTACCTTCTGCTCTGCAGAATGGCCAACC
TTTAACGTCGGATGGCCGCGAGACGGCACCTTTAACCGAGACCTCATCACCCAGGTTAAGATCAAGGTCT
TTTCACCTGGCCCGCATGGACACCCAGACCAGGTCCCCTACATCGTGACCTGGGAAGCCTTGGCTTTTGA
CCCCCCTCCCTGGGTCAAGCCCTTTGTACACCCTAAGCCTCCGCCTCCTCTTCCTCCATCCGCCCCGTCT
CTCCCCCTTGAACCTCCTCGTTCGACCCCGCCTCGATCCTCCCTTTATCCAGCCCTCACTCCTTCTCTAG
GCGCCGGAATTAGATCTCTCGACTAGGGATAACAGGGTAATTGTTTGAATGAGGCTTCAGTACTTTACAG
AATCGTTGCCTGCACATCTTGGAAACACTTGCTGGGATTACTTCTTCAGGTTAACCCAACAGAAGGCTCG
AGGTGACTGGAGTTCAGACGTGTGCTCTTCCGATCGCCACCATGCCTAATCATCAGTCCGGGTCACCTAC
CGGCAGTTCAGACCTGCTCCTTGATGGCAAGAAACAACGAGCCCATCTGGCGCTGAGGAGAAAACGGCGA
CGGGAAATGCGCAAGATTAACCGAAAGGTGAGAAGAATGAATCTCGCACCCATTAAAGAAAAAACAGCCT
GGCAGCACCTGCAAGCTCTGATCTTCGAGGCGGAAGAAGTGTTGAAGACTTCTCAAACTCCACAGACCTC
CCTCACGCTGTTTCTAGCACTCTTGGCCGTATTGGCCCCGCCACCTGTGAGCGGGAGCATCATCAACTTC
GAGAAGCTGTAAGGCCAAACAGGCCAAAGATCGGAAGAGCGTCGTGTAGGGAAACCGTATCATTGAATTC
AAGGGGCTACTTTAGGAGCAATTATCTTGTTTACTAAAACTGAATACCTTGCTATCTCTTTGATACATTT
TTACAAAGCTGAATTAAAATGGTATAAATTAAATCACTTTTTTCAATTCTACCGGGTAGGGGAGGCGCTT
TTCCCAAGGCAGTCTGGAGCATGCGCTTTAGCAGCCCCGCTGGGCACTTGGCGCTACACAAGTGGCCTCT
GGCCTCGCACACATTCCACATCCACCGGTAGGCGCCAACCGGCTCCGTTCTTTGGTGGCCCCTTCGCGCC
ACCTTCTACTCCTCCCCTAGTCAGGAAGTTCCCCCCCGCCCCGCAGCTCGCGTCGTGCAGGACGTGACAA
ATGGAAGTAGCACGTCTCACTAGTCTCGTGCAGATGGACAGCACCGCTGAGCAATGGAAGCGGGTAGGCC
TTTGGGGCAGCGGCCAATAGCAGCTTTGCTCCTTCGCTTTCTGGGCTCAGAGGCTGGGAAGGGGTGGGTC
CGGGGGCGGGCTCAGGGGCGGGCTCAGGGGCGGGGCGGGCGCCCGAAGGTCCTCCGGAGGCCCGGCATTC
TGCACGCTTCAAAAGCGCACGTCTGCCGCGCTGTTCTCCTCTTCCTCATCTCCGGGCCTTTCGACCTGCA
GCCCAAGCTTACCATGACCGAGTACAAGCCCACGGTGCGCCTCGCCACCCGCGACGACGTCCCCAGGGCC
GTACGCACCCTCGCCGCCGCGTTCGCCGACTACCCCGCCACGCGCCACACCGTCGATCCGGACCGCCACA
TCGAGCGGGTCACCGAGCTGCAAGAACTCTTCCTCACGCGCGTCGGGCTCGACATCGGCAAGGTGTGGGT
CGCGGACGACGGCGCCGCGGTGGCGGTCTGGACCACGCCGGAGAGCGTCGAAGCGGGGGCGGTGTTCGCC
GAGATCGGCCCGCGCATGGCCGAGTTGAGCGGTTCCCGGCTGGCCGCGCAGCAACAGATGGAAGGCCTCC
TGGCGCCGCACCGGCCCAAGGAGCCCGCGTGGTTCCTGGCCACCGTCGGCGTCTCGCCCGACCACCAGGG
CAAGGGTCTGGGCAGCGCCGTCGTGCTCCCCGGAGTGGAGGCGGCCGAGCGCGCCGGGGTGCCCGCCTTC
CTGGAGACCTCCGCGCCCCGCAACCTCCCCTTCTACGAGCGGCTCGGCTTCACCGTCACCGCCGACGTCG
AGGTGCCCGAAGGACCGCGCACCTGGTGCATGACCCGCAAGCCCGGTGCCTGACGCCCGCCCCACGACCC
GCAGCGCCCGACCGAAAGGAGCGCACGACCCCATGCATCCAATTCCGCCCCCCCCCCCTAACGTTACTGG
CCGAAGCCGCTTGGAATAAGGCCGGTGTGCGTTTGTCTATATGTTATTTTCCACCATATTGCCGTCTTTT
GGCAATGTGAGGGCCCGGAAACCTGGCCCTGTCTTCTTGACGAGCATTCCTAGGGGTCTTTCCCCTCTCG
CCAAAGGAATGCAAGGTCTGTTGAATGTCGTGAAGGAAGCAGTTCCTCTGGAAGCTTCTTGAAGACAAAC
AACGTCTGTAGCGACCCTTTGCAGGCAGCGGAACCCCCCACCTGGCGACAGGTGCCTCTGCGGCCAAAAG
CCACGTGTATAAGATACACCTGCAAAGGCGGCACAACCCCAGTGCCACGTTGTGAGTTGGATAGTTGTGG
AAAGAGTCAAATGGCTCTCCTCAAGCGTATTCAACAAGGGGCTGAAGGATGCCCAGAAGGTACCCCATTG
TATGGGATCTGATCTGGGGCCTCGGTGCACATGCTTTACATGTGTTTAGTCGAGGTTAAAAAAACGTCTA
GGCCCCCCGAACCACGGGGACGTGGTTTTCCTTTGAAAAACACGATGATAATATGGCCACAACCATGGTG
AGCAAGGGCGAGGAGCTGTTCACCGGGGTGGTGCCCATCCTGGTCGAGCTGGACGGCGACGTAAACGGCC
ACAAGTTCAGCGTGTCTGGCGAGGGCGAGGGCGATGCCACCTACGGCAAGCTGACCCTGAAGTTCATCTG
CACCACCGGCAAGCTGCCCGTGCCCTGGCCCACCCTCGTGACCACCCTGACCTACGGCGTGCAGTGCTTC
AGCCGCTACCCCGACCACATGAAGCAGCACGACTTCTTCAAGTCCGCCATGCCCGAAGGCTACGTCCAGG
AGCGCACCATCTTCTTCAAGGACGACGGCAACTACAAGACCCGCGCCGAGGTGAAGTTCGAGGGCGACAC
CCTGGTGAACCGCATCGAGCTGAAGGGCATCGACTTCAAGGAGGACGGCAACATCCTGGGGCACAAGCTG
GAGTACAACTACAACAGCCACAACGTCTATATCATGGCCGACAAGCAGAAGAACGGCATCAAGGCGAACT
TCAAGATCCGCCACAACATCGAGGACGGCAGCGTGCAGCTCGCCGACCACTACCAGCAGAACACCCCCAT
CGGCGACGGCCCCGTGCTGCTGCCCGACAACCACTACCTGAGCACCCAGTCCGCCCTGAGCAAAGACCCC
AACGAGAAGCGCGATCACATGGTCCTGCTGGAGTTCGTGACCGCCGCCGGGATCACTCTCGGCATGGACG
AGCTGTACAAGTAATGAATTAATTAAGAATTATCAAGCTTATCGATACCGTCGACCTGCAGCCAAGCTTA
TCGATAAAATAAAAGATTTTATTTAGTCTCCAGAAAAAGGGGGGAATGAAAGACCCCACCTGTAGGTTTG
GCAAGCTAGCTTAAGTAACGCCATTTTGCAAGGCATGGAAAATACATAACTGAGAATAGAGAAGTTCAGA
TCAAGGTTAGGAACAGAGAGACAGCAGAATATGGGCCAAACAGGATATCTGTGGTAAGCAGTTCCTGCCC
CGGCTCAGGGCCAAGAACAGATGGTCCCCAGATGCGGTCCCGCCCTCAGCAGTTTCTAGAGAACCATCAG
ATGTTTCCAGGGTGCCCCAAGGACCTGAAATGACCCTGTGCCTTATTTGAACTAACCAATCAGTTCGCTT
CTCGCTTCTGTTCGCGCGCTTCTGCTCCCCGAGCTCAATAAAAGAGCCCACAACCCCTCACTCGGCGCGC
CAGTCCTCCGATAGACTGCGTCGCCCGGGTACCCGTGTATCCAATAAACCCTCTTGCAGTTGCATCCGAC
TTGTGGTCTCGCTGTTCCTTGGGAGGGTCTCCTCTGAGTGATTGACTACCCGTCAGCGGGGGTCTTTCAT
GGGTAACAGTTTCTTGAAGTTGGAGAACAACATTCTGAGGGTAGGAGTCGAATATTAAGTAATCCTGACT
CAATTAGCCACTGTTTTGAATCCACATACTCCAATACTCCTGAAATAGTTCATTATGGACAGCGCAGAAA
GAGCTGGGGAGAATATTATGGACAGCGCAGAAAGAGCTGGGGAGAATTGTGAAATTGTTATCCGCTCACA
ATTCCACACAACATACGAGCCGGAAGCATAAAGTGTAAAGCCTGGGGTGCCTAATGAGTGAGCTAACTCA
CATTAATTGCGTTGCGCTCACTGCCCGCTTTCCAGTCGGGAAACCTGTCGTGCCAGCTGCATTAATGAAT
CGGCCAACGCGCGGGGAGAGGCGGTTTGCGTATTGGGCGCTCTTCCGCTTCCTCGCTCACTGACTCGCTG
CGCTCGGTCGTTCGGCTGCGGCGAGCGGTATCAGCTCACTCAAAGGCGGTAATACGGTTATCCACAGAAT
CAGGGGATAACGCAGGAAAGAACATGTGAGCAAAAGGCCAGCAAAAGGCCAGGAACCGTAAAAAGGCCGC
GTTGCTGGCGTTTTTCCATAGGCTCCGCCCCCCTGACGAGCATCACAAAAATCGACGCTCAAGTCAGAGG
TGGCGAAACCCGACAGGACTATAAAGATACCAGGCGTTTCCCCCTGGAAGCTCCCTCGTGCGCTCTCCTG
TTCCGACCCTGCCGCTTACCGGATACCTGTCCGCCTTTCTCCCTTCGGGAAGCGTGGCGCTTTCTCATAG
CTCACGCTGTAGGTATCTCAGTTCGGTGTAGGTCGTTCGCTCCAAGCTGGGCTGTGTGCACGAACCCCCC
GTTCAGCCCGACCGCTGCGCCTTATCCGGTAACTATCGTCTTGAGTCCAACCCGGTAAGACACGACTTAT
CGCCACTGGCAGCAGCCACTGGTAACAGGATTAGCAGAGCGAGGTATGTAGGCGGTGCTACAGAGTTCTT
GAAGTGGTGGCCTAACTACGGCTACACTAGAAGAACAGTATTTGGTATCTGCGCTCTGCTGAAGCCAGTT
ACCTTCGGAAAAAGAGTTGGTAGCTCTTGATCCGGCAAACAAACCACCGCTGGTAGCGGTGGTTTTTTTG
TTTGCAAGCAGCAGATTACGCGCAGAAAAAAAGGATCTCAAGAAGATCCTTTGATCTTTTCTACGGGGTC
TGACGCTCAGTGGAACGAAAACTCACGTTAAGGGATTTTGGTCATGAGATTATCAAAAAGGATCTTCACC
TAGATCCTTTTAAATTAAAAATGAAGTTTTAAATCAATCTAAAGTATATATGAGTAAACTTGGTCTGACA
GTTACCAATGCTTAATCAGTGAGGCACCTATCTCAGCGATCTGTCTATTTCGTTCATCCATAGTTGCCTG
ACTCCCCGTCGTGTAGATAACTACGATACGGGAGGGCTTACCATCTGGCCCCAGTGCTGCAATGATACCG
CGAGACCCACGCTCACCGGCTCCAGATTTATCAGCAATAAACCAGCCAGCCGGAAGGGCCGAGCGCAGAA
GTGGTCCTGCAACTTTATCCGCCTCCATCCAGTCTATTAATTGTTGCCGGGAAGCTAGAGTAAGTAGTTC
GCCAGTTAATAGTTTGCGCAACGTTGTTGCCATTGCTACAGGCATCGTGGTGTCACGCTCGTCGTTTGGT
ATGGCTTCATTCAGCTCCGGTTCCCAACGATCAAGGCGAGTTACATGATCCCCCATGTTGTGCAAAAAAG
CGGTTAGCTCCTTCGGTCCTCCGATCGTTGTCAGAAGTAAGTTGGCCGCAGTGTTATCACTCATGGTTAT
GGCAGCACTGCATAATTCTCTTACTGTCATGCCATCCGTAAGATGCTTTTCTGTGACTGGTGAGTACTCA
ACCAAGTCATTCTGAGAATAGTGTATGCGGCGACCGAGTTGCTCTTGCCCGGCGTCAATACGGGATAATA
CCGCGCCACATAGCAGAACTTTAAAAGTGCTCATCATTGGAAAACGTTCTTCGGGGCGAAAACTCTCAAG
GATCTTACCGCTGTTGAGATCCAGTTCGATGTAACCCACTCGTGCACCCAACTGATCTTCAGCATCTTTT
ACTTTCACCAGCGTTTCTGGGTGAGCAAAAACAGGAAGGCAAAATGCCGCAAAAAAGGGAATAAGGGCGA
CACGGAAATGTTGAATACTCATACTCTTCCTTTTTCAATATTATTGAAGCATTTATCAGGGTTATTGTCT
CATGAGCGGATACATATTTGAATGTATTTAGAAAAATAAACAAATAGGGGTTCCGCGCACATTTCCCCGA
AAAGTGCCACCTGACGTCTAAGAAACCATTATTATCATGACATTAACCTATAAAAATAGGCGTATCACGA
GGCCCTTTCGTCTCGCGCGTTTCGGTGATGACGGTGAAAACCTCTGACACATGCAGCTCCCGGAGACGGT
CACAGCTTGTCTGTAAGCGGATGCCGGGAGCAGACAAGCCCGTCAGGGCGCGTCAGCGGGTGTTGGCGGG
TGTCGGGGCTGGCTTAACTATGCGGCATCAGAGCAGATTGTACTGAGAGTGCACCATATGCGGTGTGAAA
TACCGCACAGATGCGTAAGGAGAAAATACCGCATCAGGCGCCATTCGCCATTCAGGCTGCGCAACTGTTG
GGAAGGGCGATCGGTGCGGGCCTCTTCGCTATTACGCCAGCTGGCGAAAGGGGGATGTGCTGCAAGGCGA
TTAAGTTGGGTAACGCCAGGGTTTTCCCAGTCACGACGTTGTAAAACGACGGCGCAAGGAATGGTGCATG
CAAGGAGATGGCGCCCAACAGTCCCCCGGCCACGGGGCCTGCCACCATACCCACGCCGAAACAAGCGCTC
ATGAGCCCGAAGTGGCGAGCCCGATCTTCCCCATCGGTGATGTCGGCGATATAGGCGCCAGCAACCGCAC
CTGTGGCGCCGGTGATGCCGGCCACGATGCGTCCGGCGTAGAGGCGATTAGTCCAATTTGTTAAAGACAG
GATATCAGTGGTCCAGGCTCTAGTTTTGACTCAACAATATCACCAGCTGAAGCCTATAGAGTACGAGCCA
TAGATAAAATAAAAGATTTTATTTAGTCTCCAGAAAAAGGGGGG
